Addgene plasmid #140286: pCFL-mPML-2CAMut-iB
Purpose: Expression of mouse PML Ca mutant
Depositing lab: Yusuke Miyanari. Depositing organization: National Institute for Basic Biology. Publication: Genomic Profiling by ALaP-Seq Reveals Transcriptional Regulation by PML Bodies through DNMT3A Exclusion. Kurihara M, Kato K, Sanbo C, Shigenobu S, Ohkawa Y, Fuchigami T, Miyanari Y. Mol Cell. 2020 May 7;78(3):493-505.e8. doi: 10.1016/j.molcel.2020.04.004. Epub 2020 Apr 29. PubMed 32353257.
Backbone
  Vector backbone: pCAG
  Vector type: Mammalian Expression
  Selectable markers: Blasticidin
Growth in bacteria
  Bacterial resistance: Ampicillin, 100 μg/mL
  Growth temperature: 37°C
  Growth strain: DH5alpha
  Copy number: Unknown
Gene/Insert
  Gene/Insert name: PML (alt name: PML)
  Species: M. musculus (mouse)
  Insert size (bp): 2520
  Mutation: CA mutant (RING finger mutant)
  GenBank ID: NM_008884
  Entrez Gene: Pml (a.k.a. 1200009E24Rik, Trim19)
  Promoter: CAG
  Cloning method: Gibson Cloning
  Sequencing primers: 5′ CTCTAGAGCCTCTGCTAACC
Terms and licenses: Academic/Nonprofit Terms; Industry Terms: Not Available to Industry
How to cite: pCFL-mPML-2CAMut-iB was a gift from Yusuke Miyanari (Addgene plasmid # 140286 ; http://n2t.net/addgene:140286 ; RRID:Addgene_140286)
