[The description below was written by a language model from this plasmid's Addgene catalogue record and pLannotate feature annotations shown in this document.]
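Description:
pCFL-mPML-2CAMut-iB is a mammalian expression plasmid of about 8.3 kb, built on a pCAG backbone to express a mutant form of mouse PML (Pml, also known as Trim19). It is propagated in E. coli through a high-copy ColE1/pUC-type origin and selected with ampicillin via the β-lactamase gene. The backbone also carries remnants of the lac promoter/operator region, as well as an SV40 origin of replication and an SV40 poly(A) signal.

Expression is driven by the composite CAG promoter, annotated here as the CMV immediate-early enhancer, the chicken β-actin promoter (spanning the sequence origin) and the chimeric β-actin/β-globin intron. This arrangement gives strong, broadly active transcription in mammalian cells. Downstream, a short match to part of the 3xFLAG epitope lies immediately before the roughly 2.5 kb Pml coding sequence. This suggests an N-terminal FLAG-type tag, although the catalogue fields do not list a tag. The insert is recorded as a "CA" mutant affecting the RING finger; the exact residue changes are not stated. The plasmid name suggests two cysteine-to-alanine substitutions, but the record does not confirm this.

An EMCV IRES follows the PML open reading frame and is linked to the blasticidin S deaminase gene, with the rabbit β-globin poly(A) signal terminating the transcript. Because PML and the resistance marker are translated from one bicistronic mRNA, blasticidin selection enriches for cells that also express the mutant protein, which helps in deriving stable lines. The stated purpose is expression of the mouse PML RING mutant. The associated study concerns PML nuclear bodies and transcriptional regulation, so the construct plausibly serves as a comparison to wild-type PML.
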