Features (pLannotate 1.2.2; 20 found; start..end, strand, type, name):
    159..1175    +  intron         chimeric intron: chimera between introns from chicken β-actin and rabbit β-globin
   1173..1229    +  CDS            HBB (fragment): HBB_LEPEU - Experimental evidence at protein level: Swiss-Prot protein existence level 1. Involved in oxygen transport from the lung to the various peripheral tissues. From Lepus europaeus (European hare).
   1239..1265    +  CDS            3xFLAG (fragment): three tandem FLAG® epitope tags
   1272..3788    +  CDS            Pml (fragment): PML_MOUSE - Experimental evidence at protein level: Swiss-Prot protein existence level 1. Functions via its association with PML-nuclear bodies (PML- NBs) in a wide range of important cellular processes, including tumor suppression, transcriptional regulation, apoptosis, senescence, DNA damage response, and viral defense mechanisms. Acts as the scaffold of PML-NBs allowing other proteins to shuttle in and out, a process which is regulated by SUMO-mediated modifications and interactions. Positively regulates p53/TP53 by acting at different levels (by promoting its acetylation and phosphorylatio
   3810..4396    +  misc_feature   IRES2: internal ribosome entry site (IRES) of the encephalomyocarditis virus (EMCV)
   4397..4791    +  CDS            BSD (fragment): blasticidin S deaminase; Aspergillus terreus BSD; confers resistance to blasticidin
   4899..4954    +  polyA_signal   β-globin poly(A) signal: rabbit β-globin polyadenylation signal (Gil and Proudfoot, 1987)
   5339..5355    -  protein_bind   lac operator: The lac repressor binds to the lac operator to inhibit transcription in E. coli. This inhibition can be relieved by adding lactose or isopropyl-β-D-thiogalactopyranoside (IPTG). lac repressor encoded by lacI
   5363..5393    -  promoter       lac promoter: promoter for the E. coli lac operon
   5408..5429    -  protein_bind   CAP binding site: CAP binding activates transcription in the presence of cAMP. E. coli catabolite activator protein
   5442..5481    -  CDS            lacI (fragment): lac repressor; lacI; The lac repressor binds to the lac operator to inhibit transcription in E. coli. This inhibition can be relieved by adding lactose or isopropyl-β-D-thiogalactopyranoside (IPTG).
   5488..5510    +  promoter       SV40 promoter (fragment): SV40 enhancer and early promoter
   5534..5669    +  rep_origin     SV40 ori: SV40 origin of replication
   5689..5823    +  polyA_signal   SV40 poly(A) signal: SV40 polyadenylation signal
   5825..5879    -  CDS            lacI (fragment): lac repressor; lacI; The lac repressor binds to the lac operator to inhibit transcription in E. coli. This inhibition can be relieved by adding lactose or isopropyl-β-D-thiogalactopyranoside (IPTG).
   6062..6650    -  rep_origin     ori: high-copy-number ColE1/pMB1/pBR322/pUC origin of replication
   6821..7681    -  CDS            AmpR: β-lactamase; bla; confers resistance to ampicillin, carbenicillin, and related antibiotics
   7682..7786    -  promoter       AmpR promoter: bla
   7817..8196    +  enhancer       CMV enhancer: human cytomegalovirus immediate early enhancer
   8198..158     +  promoter       chicken β-actin promoter (across the origin): No description available
>Addgene plasmid #140286 | pCFL-mPML-2CAMut-iB | addgene full sequence | sequence record 296022 | Addgene NGS Result
GGCGCGCGCCAGGCGGGGCGGGGCGGGGCGAGGGGCGGGGCGGGGCGAGGCGGAGAGGTGCGGCGGCAGC
CAATCAGAGCGGCGCGCTCCGAAAGTTTCCTTTTATGGCGAGGCGGCGGCGGCGGCGGCCCTATAAAAAG
CGAAGCGCGCGGCGGGCGGGAGTCGCTGCGCGCTGCCTTCGCCCCGTGCCCCGCTCCGCCGCCGCCTCGC
GCCGCCCGCCCCGGCTCTGACTGACCGCGTTACTCCCACAGGTGAGCGGGCGGGACGGCCCTTCTCCTCC
GGGCTGTAATTAGCGCTTGGTTTAATGACGGCTTGTTTCTTTTCTGTGGCTGCGTGAAAGCCTTGAGGGG
CTCCGGGAGGGCCCTTTGTGCGGGGGGAGCGGCTCGGGGGGTGCGTGCGTGTGTGTGTGCGTGGGGAGCG
CCGCGTGCGGCTCCGCGCTGCCCGGCGGCTGTGAGCGCTGCGGGCGCGGCGCGGGGCTTTGTGCGCTCCG
CAGTGTGCGCGAGGGGAGCGCGGCCGGGGGCGGTGCCCCGCGGTGCGGGGGGGGCTGCGAGGGGAACAAA
GGCTGCGTGCGGGGTGTGTGCGTGGGGGGGTGAGCAGGGGGTGTGGGCGCGTCGGTCGGGCTGCAACCCC
CCCTGCACCCCCCTCCCCGAGTTGCTGAGCACGGCCCGGCTTCGGGTGCGGGGCTCCGTACGGGGCGTGG
CGCGGGGCTCGCCGTGCCGGGCGGGGGGTGGCGGCAGGTGGGGGTGCCGGGCGGGGCGGGGCCGCCTCGG
GCCGGGGAGGGCTCGGGGGAGGGGCGCGGCGGCCCCCGGAGCGCCGGCGGCTGTCGAGGCGCGGCGAGCC
GCAGCCATTGCCTTTTATGGTAATCGTGCGAGAGGGCGCAGGGACTTCCTTTGTCCCAAATCTGTGCGGA
GCCGAAATCTGGGAGGCGCCGCCGCACCCCCTCTAGCGGGCGCGGGGCGAAGCGGTGCGGCGCCGGCAGG
AAGGAAATGGGCGGGGAGGGCCTTCGTGCGTCGCCGCGCCGCCGTCCCCTTCTCCCTCTCCAGCCTCGGG
GCTGTCCGCGGGGGGACGGCTGCCTTCGGGGGGGACGGGGCAGGGCGGGGTTCGGCTTCTGGCGTGTGAC
CGGCGGCTCTAGAGCCTCTGCTAACCATGTTCATGCCTTCTTCTTTTTCCTACAGCTCCTGGGCAACGTG
CTGGTTATTGTGCTGTCTCATCATTTTGGCAAAGAATTCGCCACCATGGATTACAAGGATGACGACGATA
AGGGATCAGGCATGGAAACTGAACCAGTTTCCGTGCAGAAGGTACCTGCACCCCCTGGATCTCCCTGTCG
ACAACAGGACTCTGCCCTGACCCCCACGCCCACCATGCCTCCCCCAGAGGAACCCTCCGAAGACTATGAA
CACAGCCAAAGCCCTGCAGAGCAAGCCATACAGGAGGAATTTCAGTTTCTGCGCGCACCGAGCGCACAGG
CCCAAGCCAAGTGCCCCAAACTGCTGCCTTGCCTGCACACGCTGTGCTCCGGATGCCTGGAGGCGCCTGG
CCTGCAGTGCCCCATCTGCAAGGCTCCTGGGCAGGCCGATGCTAATGGGGAGGCCCTGGATAACGTGTTC
TTCGAGAGCCTGCAGCGGCGCCTGGCGGTGTTCCGGCAGATCGTGGATGCTCAGGCTGCGTGCACCCGCT
GCAAAGGCTTGGCCGACTTCTGGTGTTTCGAGTGTGAACAGCTCATTTGCAGCAAGTGCTTCGAAGCACA
CCAGTGGTACCTCAAGCATGAGGCCCGGCCCCTGGCCGATCTCCGCGACAATTCAGTGAGCAGCTTCCTC
GACAGTACGCGCAAGTCCAATATCTTCTGCTCCAATACCAACCACCGCAACCCTGCGCTGACTGACATCT
ACTGCCGAGGCTGCGCCAAGCCTCTGTGTTGCACATGCGCGCTCCTGGACCGCAACCACAGCCATCTCCA
TTGCGATATTGGTGAGGAGATTCAGCAGTGGCATGAGGAACTAGGCACCATGACACAGACTCTGGAGGAG
CAGGGCAGAACCTTCGACAGTGCCCATGCACAGATGTGCTCAGCTATAGGACAGCTGGACCACGCACGCG
CAGACATTGAGAAGCAGATCCGCGCACGCGTGCGCCAGGTGGTAGACTACGTGCAGGCTCAGGAGCGCGA
GCTGCTCGAGGCGGTGAATGACCGCTACCAGCGCGACTACCAGGAAATAGCTGGCCAGCTGAGCTGCCTG
GAAGCTGTGCTGCAGCGCATCCGCACTAGTGGGGCGCTGGTCAAGAGGATGAAGCTCTATGCCTCCGACC
AGGAGGTGCTGGATATGCACAGCTTTCTGCGCAAGGCACTCTGTAGCTTGCGCCAGGAGGAGCCCCAGAA
CCAGAAAGTCCAGCTGCTCACCAGAGGTTTCGAGGAGTTCAAGCTGTGCCTGCAGGACTTCATCTCCTGC
ATCACCCAGAGGATAAATGCAGCTGTAGCCAGCCCAGAGGCAGCCAGCAATCAACCAGAGGCAGCCAGCA
CTCACCCAGTGACAACCAGCACGCCTGAGGACCTTGTGCAGGAGGCTTCTCAGACAGTCGGCTCCATGAA
GAGGAAGTGCTCCCACGAAGATTGCTCCAGGAAGATCATCAAGATGGAGTCCACAGAGGAGAACGAGGAC
AGGTTGGCCACAAGCTCCCCCGAGCAGTCCTGGCCCAGCACTTTCAAGGCCACCTCCCCTCCCCATCTGG
ATGGGACTTCCAACCCTGAGAGCACCGTCCCTGAAAAAAAGATCCTCCTGCCCAACAACAATCATGTTAC
CAGTGACACAGGGGAAACAGAGGAGCGAGTTGTGGTGATCAGCAGCTCAGAGGATTCGGACACCGAGAAT
CTGTCCTCCCACGAGTTGGACGATAGCAGCAGTGAGTCCAGCAGCCTGCAGCTGGAGGGCCCCAATTCCC
TCAAGGCCTTGGATGAGAGCCTCGCCGAACCCCACTTAGAAGACAGGACCCTGGTTTTCTTTGACCTCAA
GATTGACAATGAAACCCAGAAAATTAGCCAGCTGGCCGCGGTGAACCGGGAAAGCAAGTTCCGTGTGCTC
ATCCAGCCCGAGGCCTTCAGTGTCTACTCCAAAGCTGTCTCCCTGGAGGCAGGGCTCCGGCACTTCCTCA
GCTTCCTCACCACCATGCATCGTCCCATCTTGGCGTGTTCTAGGCTGTGGGGGCCGGGACTCCCCATCTT
CTTCCAGACCCTGAGTGATATTAACAAGCTGTGGGAATTCCAGGACACCATCTCAGGTTTCTTGGCCGTG
CTGCCCCTCATCCGGGAACGCATACCCGGCGCTAGCAGCTTCAAACTTGGGAACCTAGCCAAGACCTACC
TGGCGAGAAACATGAGCGAACGCAGCGCTCTGGCTTCTGTGCTGGCCATGAGGGACTTGTGCTGCCTCCT
TGAGATCTCCCCAGGACTGCCGCTGGCCCAGCATATCTACTCCTTTAGTAGCTTGCAGTGTTTTGCTTCC
CTGCAGCCCCTAATTCAGGCCAGCGTCCTGCCACAGTCCGAGGCCCGCCTCTTGGCCCTCCACAATGTGA
GCTTTGTAGAGTTGCTGAATGCATATCGCACCAACAGGCAAGAAGGCTTGAAGAAGTATGTCCACTATCT
GAGCCTGCAGACCACCCCGTTGTCATCGTCGGCTTCCACCCAAGTTGCCCAATTCCTGCAGGCTCTTAGC
ACCCACATGGAAGGACTGTTGGAAGGCCATGCCCCTGCTGGGGCAGAAGGCAAAGCTGAAAGTAAGGGAT
GCCTGGCCTAGCTCGAGGCCCGGGATCCGCCCCTCTCCCTCCCCCCCCCCTAACGTTACTGGCCGAAGCC
GCTTGGAATAAGGCCGGTGTGCGTTTGTCTATATGTTATTTTCCACCATATTGCCGTCTTTTGGCAATGT
GAGGGCCCGGAAACCTGGCCCTGTCTTCTTGACGAGCATTCCTAGGGGTCTTTCCCCTCTCGCCAAAGGA
ATGCAAGGTCTGTTGAATGTCGTGAAGGAAGCAGTTCCTCTGGAAGCTTCTTGAAGACAAACAACGTCTG
TAGCGACCCTTTGCAGGCAGCGGAACCCCCCACCTGGCGACAGGTGCCTCTGCGGCCAAAAGCCACGTGT
ATAAGATACACCTGCAAAGGCGGCACAACCCCAGTGCCACGTTGTGAGTTGGATAGTTGTGGAAAGAGTC
AAATGGCTCTCCTCAAGCGTATTCAACAAGGGGCTGAAGGATGCCCAGAAGGTACCCCATTGTATGGGAT
CTGATCTGGGGCCTCGGTACACATGCTTTACATGTGTTTAGTCGAGGTTAAAAAAACGTCTAGGCCCCCC
GAACCACGGGGACGTGGTTTTCCTTTGAAAAACACGATGATAATATGGCCACAACCATGGCCAAGCCTTT
GTCTCAAGAAGAATCCACCCTCATTGAAAGAGCAACGGCTACAATCAACAGCATCCCCATCTCTGAAGAC
TACAGCGTCGCCAGCGCAGCTCTCTCTAGCGACGGCCGCATCTTCACTGGTGTCAATGTATATCATTTTA
CTGGGGGACCTTGTGCAGAACTCGTGGTGCTGGGCACTGCTGCTGCTGCGGCAGCTGGCAACCTGACTTG
TATCGTCGCGATCGGAAATGAGAACAGGGGCATCTTGAGCCCCTGCGGACGGTGCCGACAGGTGCTTCTC
GATCTGCATCCTGGGATCAAAGCCATAGTGAAGGACAGTGATGGACAGCCGACGGCAGTTGGGATTCGTG
AATTGCTGCCCTCTGGTTATGTGTGGGAGGGTTAATGTACAAGTAATGCCCTGGCTCACAAATACCACTG
AGATCTTTTTCCCTCTGCCAAAAATTATGGGGACATCATGAAGCCCCTTGAGCATCTGACTTCTGGCTAA
TAAAGGAAATTTATTTTCATTGCAATAGTGTGTTGGAATTTTTTGTGTCTCTCACTCGGAAGGACATATG
GGAGGGCAAATCATTTAAAACATCAGAATGAGTATTTGGTTTAGAGTTTGGCAACATATGCCCATATGCT
GGCTGCCATGAACAAAGGTTGGCTATAAAGAGGTCATCAGTATATGAAACAGCCCCCTGCTGTCCATTCC
TTATTCCATAGAAAAGCCTTGACTTGAGGTTAGATTTTTTTTATATTTTGTTTTGTGTTATTTTTTTCTT
TAACATCCCTAAAATTTTCCTTACATGTTTTACTAGCCAGATTTTTCCTCCTCTCCTGACTACTCCCAGT
CATAGCTGTCCCTCTTCTCTTATGGAGATCCCTCGACCTGCAGCCCAAGCTTGGCGTAATCATGGTCATA
GCTGTTTCCTGTGTGAAATTGTTATCCGCTCACAATTCCACACAACATACGAGCCGGAAGCATAAAGTGT
AAAGCCTGGGGTGCCTAATGAGTGAGCTAACTCACATTAATTGCGTTGCGCTCACTGCCCGCTTTCCAGT
CGGGAAACCTGTCGTGCCAGCGGATCCGCATCTCAATTAGTCAGCAACCATAGTCCCGCCCCTAACTCCG
CCCATCCCGCCCCTAACTCCGCCCAGTTCCGCCCATTCTCCGCCCCATGGCTGACTAATTTTTTTTATTT
ATGCAGAGGCCGAGGCCGCCTCGGCCTCTGAGCTATTCCAGAAGTAGTGAGGAGGCTTTTTTGGAGGCCT
AGGCTTTTGCAAAAAGCTAACTTGTTTATTGCAGCTTATAATGGTTACAAATAAAGCAATAGCATCACAA
ATTTCACAAATAAAGCATTTTTTTCACTGCATTCTAGTTGTGGTTTGTCCAAACTCATCAATGTATCTTA
TCATGTCTGGATCCGCTGCATTAATGAATCGGCCAACGCGCGGGGAGAGGCGGTTTGCGTATTGGGCGCT
CTTCCGCTTCCTCGCTCACTGACTCGCTGCGCTCGGTCGTTCGGCTGCGGCGAGCGGTATCAGCTCACTC
AAAGGCGGTAATACGGTTATCCACAGAATCAGGGGATAACGCAGGAAAGAACATGTGAGCAAAAGGCCAG
CAAAAGGCCAGGAACCGTAAAAAGGCCGCGTTGCTGGCGTTTTTCCATAGGCTCCGCCCCCCTGACGAGC
ATCACAAAAATCGACGCTCAAGTCAGAGGTGGCGAAACCCGACAGGACTATAAAGATACCAGGCGTTTCC
CCCTGGAAGCTCCCTCGTGCGCTCTCCTGTTCCGACCCTGCCGCTTACCGGATACCTGTCCGCCTTTCTC
CCTTCGGGAAGCGTGGCGCTTTCTCATAGCTCACGCTGTAGGTATCTCAGTTCGGTGTAGGTCGTTCGCT
CCAAGCTGGGCTGTGTGCACGAACCCCCCGTTCAGCCCGACCGCTGCGCCTTATCCGGTAACTATCGTCT
TGAGTCCAACCCGGTAAGACACGACTTATCGCCACTGGCAGCAGCCACTGGTAACAGGATTAGCAGAGCG
AGGTATGTAGGCGGTGCTACAGAGTTCTTGAAGTGGTGGCCTAACTACGGCTACACTAGAAGAACAGTAT
TTGGTATCTGCGCTCTGCTGAAGCCAGTTACCTTCGGAAAAAGAGTTGGTAGCTCTTGATCCGGCAAACA
AACCACCGCTGGTAGCGGTGGTTTTTTTGTTTGCAAGCAGCAGATTACGCGCAGAAAAAAAGGATCTCAA
GAAGATCCTTTGATCTTTTCTACGGGGTCTGACGCTCAGTGGAACGAAAACTCACGTTAAGGGATTTTGG
TCATGAGATTATCAAAAAGGATCTTCACCTAGATCCTTTTAAATTAAAAATGAAGTTTTAAATCAATCTA
AAGTATATATGAGTAAACTTGGTCTGACAGTTACCAATGCTTAATCAGTGAGGCACCTATCTCAGCGATC
TGTCTATTTCGTTCATCCATAGTTGCCTGACTCCCCGTCGTGTAGATAACTACGATACGGGAGGGCTTAC
CATCTGGCCCCAGTGCTGCAATGATACCGCGAGACCCACGCTCACCGGCTCCAGATTTATCAGCAATAAA
CCAGCCAGCCGGAAGGGCCGAGCGCAGAAGTGGTCCTGCAACTTTATCCGCCTCCATCCAGTCTATTAAT
TGTTGCCGGGAAGCTAGAGTAAGTAGTTCGCCAGTTAATAGTTTGCGCAACGTTGTTGCCATTGCTACAG
GCATCGTGGTGTCACGCTCGTCGTTTGGTATGGCTTCATTCAGCTCCGGTTCCCAACGATCAAGGCGAGT
TACATGATCCCCCATGTTGTGCAAAAAAGCGGTTAGCTCCTTCGGTCCTCCGATCGTTGTCAGAAGTAAG
TTGGCCGCAGTGTTATCACTCATGGTTATGGCAGCACTGCATAATTCTCTTACTGTCATGCCATCCGTAA
GATGCTTTTCTGTGACTGGTGAGTACTCAACCAAGTCATTCTGAGAATAGTGTATGCGGCGACCGAGTTG
CTCTTGCCCGGCGTCAATACGGGATAATACCGCGCCACATAGCAGAACTTTAAAAGTGCTCATCATTGGA
AAACGTTCTTCGGGGCGAAAACTCTCAAGGATCTTACCGCTGTTGAGATCCAGTTCGATGTAACCCACTC
GTGCACCCAACTGATCTTCAGCATCTTTTACTTTCACCAGCGTTTCTGGGTGAGCAAAAACAGGAAGGCA
AAATGCCGCAAAAAAGGGAATAAGGGCGACACGGAAATGTTGAATACTCATACTCTTCCTTTTTCAATAT
TATTGAAGCATTTATCAGGGTTATTGTCTCATGAGCGGATACATATTTGAATGTATTTAGAAAAATAAAC
AAATAGGGGTTCCGCGCACATTTCCCCGAAAAGTGCCACCTGGGTCGACATTGATTATTGACTAGTTATT
AATAGTAATCAATTACGGGGTCATTAGTTCATAGCCCATATATGGAGTTCCGCGTTACATAACTTACGGT
AAATGGCCCGCCTGGCTGACCGCCCAACGACCCCCGCCCATTGACGTCAATAATGACGTATGTTCCCATA
GTAACGCCAATAGGGACTTTCCATTGACGTCAATGGGTGGAGTATTTACGGTAAACTGCCCACTTGGCAG
TACATCAAGTGTATCATATGCCAAGTACGCCCCCTATTGACGTCAATGACGGTAAATGGCCCGCCTGGCA
TTATGCCCAGTACATGACCTTATGGGACTTTCCTACTTGGCAGTACATCTACGTATTAGTCATCGCTATT
ACCATGGTCGAGGTGAGCCCCACGTTCTGCTTCACTCTCCCCATCTCCCCCCCCTCCCCACCCCCAATTT
TGTATTTATTTATTTTTTAATTATTTTGTGCAGCGATGGGGGCGGGGGGGGGG
